Addgene plasmid #240552: pFA6a-psfGFP-hphNT1
Purpose: Tag S. pombe genes at 3' end (C-terminal end of protein) with superfolder GFP, codon-optimized for S. pombe
Depositing lab: Silke Hauf. Depositing organization: Virginia Polytechnic Institute and State University.
Backbone
  Vector backbone: pFA6a
  Vector type: Yeast Expression
  Selectable markers: Hygromycin
Growth in bacteria
  Bacterial resistance: Ampicillin, 100 μg/mL
  Growth temperature: 37°C
  Growth strain: DH5alpha
  Copy number: High Copy
Gene/Insert
  Gene/Insert name: psfGFP
  Species: Synthetic
  Insert size (bp): 714
  Cloning method: Restriction Enzyme; 5′ cloning site PacI (not destroyed); 3′ cloning site AscI (not destroyed)
Terms and licenses: Academic/Nonprofit Terms; Industry Terms: Not Available to Industry
Depositor comments: sfGFP amino acid sequence as in GenBank: ADW83736.1
How to cite: pFA6a-psfGFP-hphNT1 was a gift from Silke Hauf (Addgene plasmid # 240552 ; http://n2t.net/addgene:240552 ; RRID:Addgene_240552)
