[The description below was written by a language model from this plasmid's Addgene catalogue record and pLannotate feature annotations shown in this document.]
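Description:
pFA6a-psfGFP-hphNT1 is a PCR-template tagging plasmid built on the pFA6a backbone, designed for fusing superfolder GFP to the C-terminus of Schizosaccharomyces pombe proteins by modifying the 3' end of the endogenous gene. It is maintained in E. coli as a high-copy plasmid through a ColE1/pUC-type origin and selected with ampicillin via the β-lactamase gene and its native promoter. No yeast replication origin is annotated, consistent with the module being intended for chromosomal integration rather than episomal maintenance. Short fragments annotated as lacI, rop and bom are backbone remnants, and SP6 and T7 promoters flank the tagging module.

The payload is psfGFP, a synthetic 714 bp superfolder GFP coding sequence that has been codon-optimized for S. pombe while keeping the published sfGFP amino acid sequence. It sits between retained PacI and AscI sites, so the tag can be exchanged by restriction cloning. No promoter is annotated upstream of it, as expected for a tag that is meant to be expressed from the target gene's own promoter after in-frame fusion. The S. cerevisiae ADH1 terminator follows the GFP sequence to terminate the fusion transcript. Downstream lies the hphNT1 marker, annotated as an hphMX6-related hygromycin resistance cassette followed by the CYC1 terminator, which allows selection of yeast transformants on hygromycin.

In pFA6a-style tagging generally, the tag-terminator-marker unit is amplified with primers carrying homology to the target locus and integrated by homologous recombination. The result is a fluorescent fusion at native expression levels, suitable for localization or abundance studies in fission yeast.
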