Features (pLannotate 1.2.2; 12 found; start..end, strand, type, name):
     64..771     +  CDS            Superfolder GFP: Superfolder GFP is a basic (constitutively fluorescent) green fluorescent protein published in 2005, derived from Aequorea victoria. It is reported to be a very rapidly-maturing weak dimer.
    795..982     +  terminator     ADH1 terminator: S. cerevisiae ADH1; transcription terminator for the S. cerevisiae alcohol dehydrogenase 1 (ADH1) gene
   1057..2431    +  gene           hphMX6 (fragment): yeast selectable marker conferring hygromycin resistance
   2483..2672    +  terminator     CYC1 terminator: S. cerevisiae CYC1; transcription terminator for CYC1
   2747..2765    -  promoter       T7 promoter: promoter for bacteriophage T7 RNA polymerase
   2787..2840    -  CDS            lacI (fragment): lac repressor; lacI; The lac repressor binds to the lac operator to inhibit transcription in E. coli. This inhibition can be relieved by adding lactose or isopropyl-β-D-thiogalactopyranoside (IPTG).
   3023..3611    -  rep_origin     ori: high-copy-number ColE1/pMB1/pBR322/pUC origin of replication
   3782..4642    -  CDS            AmpR: β-lactamase; bla; confers resistance to ampicillin, carbenicillin, and related antibiotics
   4643..4747    -  promoter       AmpR promoter: bla
   4842..4877    +  CDS            rop (fragment): Rop protein, which maintains plasmids at low copy number; rop
   4979..5030    +  misc_feature   bom (fragment): basis of mobility region from pBR322
   5093..5111    +  promoter       SP6 promoter: promoter for bacteriophage SP6 RNA polymerase
>Addgene plasmid #240552 | pFA6a-psfGFP-hphNT1 | addgene full sequence | sequence record 479466 | Addgene NGS Result
ACGCGGCCGCCAGCTGAAGCTTCGTACGCTGCAGGTCGACGGATCCCCGGGTTAATTAACCGTAAGGGTG
AAGAATTGTTTACTGGAGTTGTTCCTATTTTAGTTGAATTGGATGGAGATGTTAATGGTCATAAGTTTTC
TGTTCGTGGTGAAGGAGAAGGAGATGCTACTAACGGAAAATTGACACTTAAGTTTATTTGTACTACAGGT
AAACTTCCTGTTCCATGGCCTACTCTTGTTACTACATTGACATATGGTGTTCAATGCTTTGCTCGTTACC
CAGATCATATGAAGCAACATGATTTCTTTAAGTCAGCAATGCCTGAAGGATACGTTCAAGAACGTACTAT
TTCTTTTAAAGATGATGGTACTTACAAGACAAGAGCTGAGGTTAAGTTTGAAGGAGATACTTTGGTTAAC
CGAATTGAACTTAAGGGTATTGATTTTAAGGAAGATGGAAACATTCTTGGTCATAAGCTTGAATACAACT
TTAACTCACATAACGTTTACATTACTGCTGATAAGCAAAAGAATGGAATTAAAGCAAACTTTAAGATTCG
TCATAACGTTGAAGATGGTTCTGTTCAACTTGCAGATCATTACCAACAAAACACTCCAATTGGAGATGGT
CCAGTTCTTCTTCCTGATAACCATTATCTTTCTACACAATCAGTTTTGTCTAAGGATCCTAACGAAAAGA
GAGATCATATGGTTTTATTAGAATTTGTTACTGCTGCTGGTATTACACATGGTATGGATGAACTTTACAA
GTAGGGCGCGCCACTTCTAAATAAGCGAATTTCTTATGATTTATGATTTTTATTATTAAATAAGTTATAA
AAAAAATAAGTGTATACAAATTTTAAAGTGACTCTTAGGTTTTAAAACGAAAATTCTTATTCTTGAGTAA
CTCTTTCCTGTAGGTCAGGTTGCTTTCTCAGGTATAGTATGAGGTCGCTCTTATTGACCACACCTCTACC
GGCAGATCCGCTAGGGATAACAGGGTAATATAGATCTGTTTAGCTTGCCTCGTCCCCGCCGGGTCACCCG
GCCAGCGACATGGAGGCCCAGAATACCCTCCTTGACAGTCTTGACGTGCGCAGCTCAGGGGCATGATGTG
ACTGTCGCCCGTACATTTAGCCCATACATCCCCATGTATAATCATTTGCATCCATACATTTTGATGGCCG
CACGGCGCGAAGCAAAAATTACGGCTCCTCGCTGCGGACCTGCGAGCAGGGAAACGCTCCCCTCACAGAC
GCGTTGAATTGTCCCCACGCCGCGCCCCTGTAGAGAAATATAAAAGGTTAGGATTTGCCACTGAGGTTCT
TCTTTCATATACTTCCTTTTAAAATCTTGCTAGGATACAGTTCTCACATCACATCCGAACATAAACAACC
ATGGGTAAAAAGCCTGAACTCACCGCGACGTCTGTCGAGAAGTTTCTGATCGAAAAGTTCGACAGCGTCT
CCGACCTGATGCAGCTCTCGGAGGGCGAAGAATCTCGTGCTTTCAGCTTCGATGTAGGAGGGCGTGGATA
TGTCCTGCGGGTAAATAGCTGCGCCGATGGTTTCTACAAAGATCGTTATGTTTATCGGCACTTTGCATCG
GCCGCGCTCCCGATTCCGGAAGTGCTTGACATTGGGGAATTCAGCGAGAGCCTGACCTATTGCATCTCCC
GCCGTGCACAGGGTGTCACGTTGCAAGACCTGCCTGAAACCGAACTGCCCGCTGTTCTGCAGCCGGTCGC
GGAGGCCATGGATGCGATCGCTGCGGCCGATCTTAGCCAGACGAGCGGGTTCGGCCCATTCGGACCGCAA
GGAATCGGTCAATACACTACATGGCGTGATTTCATATGCGCGATTGCTGATCCCCATGTGTATCACTGGC
AAACTGTGATGGACGACACCGTCAGTGCGTCCGTCGCGCAGGCTCTCGATGAGCTGATGCTTTGGGCCGA
GGACTGCCCCGAAGTCCGGCACCTCGTGCACGCGGATTTCGGCTCCAACAATGTCCTGACGGACAATGGC
CGCATAACAGCGGTCATTGACTGGAGCGAGGCGATGTTCGGGGATTCCCAATACGAGGTCGCCAACATCT
TCTTCTGGAGGCCGTGGTTGGCTTGTATGGAGCAGCAGACGCGCTACTTCGAGCGGAGGCATCCGGAGCT
TGCAGGATCGCCGCGGCTCCGGGCGTATATGCTCCGCATTGGTCTTGACCAACTCTATCAGAGCTTGGTT
GACGGCAATTTCGATGATGCAGCTTGGGCGCAGGGTCGATGCGACGCAATCGTCCGATCCGGAGCCGGGA
CTGTCGGGCGTACACAAATCGCCCGCAGAAGCGCGGCCGTCTGGACCGATGGCTGTGTAGAAGTACTCGC
CGATAGTGGAAACCGACGCCCCAGCACTCGTCCGAGGGCAAAGGAATAATCTCGAGTCATGTAATTAGTT
ATGTCACGCTTACATTCACGCCCTCCCCCCACATCCGCTCTAACCGAAAAGGAAGGAGTTAGACAACCTG
AAGTCTAGGTCCCTATTTATTTTTTTATAGTTATGTTAGTATTAAGAACGTTATTTATATTTCAAATTTT
TCTTTTTTTTCTGTACAGACGCGTGTACGCATGTAACATTATACTGAAAACCTTGCTTGAGAAGGTTTTG
GGACGCTCGAAGGCTTTAACGAGCTCGAATTCATCGATGATATCAGATCCACTAGTGGCCTATGCGGCCG
CGGATCTGCCGGTCTCCCTATAGTGAGTCGTATTAATTTCGATAAGCCAGGTTAACCTGCATTAATGAAT
CGGCCAACGCGCGGGGAGAGGCGGTTTGCGTATTGGGCGCTCTTCCGCTTCCTCGCTCACTGACTCGCTG
CGCTCGGTCGTTCGGCTGCGGCGAGCGGTATCAGCTCACTCAAAGGCGGTAATACGGTTATCCACAGAAT
CAGGGGATAACGCAGGAAAGAACATGTGAGCAAAAGGCCAGCAAAAGGCCAGGAACCGTAAAAAGGCCGC
GTTGCTGGCGTTTTTCCATAGGCTCCGCCCCCCTGACGAGCATCACAAAAATCGACGCTCAAGTCAGAGG
TGGCGAAACCCGACAGGACTATAAAGATACCAGGCGTTTCCCCCTGGAAGCTCCCTCGTGCGCTCTCCTG
TTCCGACCCTGCCGCTTACCGGATACCTGTCCGCCTTTCTCCCTTCGGGAAGCGTGGCGCTTTCTCATAG
CTCACGCTGTAGGTATCTCAGTTCGGTGTAGGTCGTTCGCTCCAAGCTGGGCTGTGTGCACGAACCCCCC
GTTCAGCCCGACCGCTGCGCCTTATCCGGTAACTATCGTCTTGAGTCCAACCCGGTAAGACACGACTTAT
CGCCACTGGCAGCAGCCACTGGTAACAGGATTAGCAGAGCGAGGTATGTAGGCGGTGCTACAGAGTTCTT
GAAGTGGTGGCCTAACTACGGCTACACTAGAAGAACAGTATTTGGTATCTGCGCTCTGCTGAAGCCAGTT
ACCTTCGGAAAAAGAGTTGGTAGCTCTTGATCCGGCAAACAAACCACCGCTGGTAGCGGTGGTTTTTTTG
TTTGCAAGCAGCAGATTACGCGCAGAAAAAAAGGATCTCAAGAAGATCCTTTGATCTTTTCTACGGGGTC
TGACGCTCAGTGGAACGAAAACTCACGTTAAGGGATTTTGGTCATGAGATTATCAAAAAGGATCTTCACC
TAGATCCTTTTAAATTAAAAATGAAGTTTTAAATCAATCTAAAGTATATATGAGTAAACTTGGTCTGACA
GTTACCAATGCTTAATCAGTGAGGCACCTATCTCAGCGATCTGTCTATTTCGTTCATCCATAGTTGCCTG
ACTCCCCGTCGTGTAGATAACTACGATACGGGAGGGCTTACCATCTGGCCCCAGTGCTGCAATGATACCG
CGAGACCCACGCTCACCGGCTCCAGATTTATCAGCAATAAACCAGCCAGCCGGAAGGGCCGAGCGCAGAA
GTGGTCCTGCAACTTTATCCGCCTCCATCCAGTCTATTAATTGTTGCCGGGAAGCTAGAGTAAGTAGTTC
GCCAGTTAATAGTTTGCGCAACGTTGTTGCCATTGCTACAGGCATCGTGGTGTCACGCTCGTCGTTTGGT
ATGGCTTCATTCAGCTCCGGTTCCCAACGATCAAGGCGAGTTACATGATCCCCCATGTTGTGCAAAAAAG
CGGTTAGCTCCTTCGGTCCTCCGATCGTTGTCAGAAGTAAGTTGGCCGCAGTGTTATCACTCATGGTTAT
GGCAGCACTGCATAATTCTCTTACTGTCATGCCATCCGTAAGATGCTTTTCTGTGACTGGTGAGTACTCA
ACCAAGTCATTCTGAGAATAGTGTATGCGGCGACCGAGTTGCTCTTGCCCGGCGTCAATACGGGATAATA
CCGCGCCACATAGCAGAACTTTAAAAGTGCTCATCATTGGAAAACGTTCTTCGGGGCGAAAACTCTCAAG
GATCTTACCGCTGTTGAGATCCAGTTCGATGTAACCCACTCGTGCACCCAACTGATCTTCAGCATCTTTT
ACTTTCACCAGCGTTTCTGGGTGAGCAAAAACAGGAAGGCAAAATGCCGCAAAAAAGGGAATAAGGGCGA
CACGGAAATGTTGAATACTCATACTCTTCCTTTTTCAATATTATTGAAGCATTTATCAGGGTTATTGTCT
CATGAGCGGATACATATTTGAATGTATTTAGAAAAATAAACAAATAGGGGTTCCGCGCACATTTCCCCGA
AAAGTGCCACCTGACGTCTAAGAAACCATTATTATCATGACATTAACCTATAAAAATAGGCGTATCACGA
GGCCCTTTCGTCTCGCGCGTTTCGGTGATGACGGTGAAAACCTCTGACACATGCAGCTCCCGGAGACGGT
CACAGCTTGTCTGTAAGCGGATGCCGGGAGCAGACAAGCCCGTCAGGGCGCGTCAGCGGGTGTTGGCGGG
TGTCGGGGCTGGCTTAACTATGCGGCATCAGAGCAGATTGTACTGAGAGTGCACCATATGGACATATTGT
CGTTAGAACGCGGCTACAATTAATACATAACCTTATGTATCATACACATACGATTTAGGTGACACTATAG
A
